Addgene plasmid #154205: HA-GLUT5 in pRK5
Purpose: N-terminal HA-tagged GLUT5 cDNA expression vector for transfections
Depositing lab: David Sabatini. Depositing organization: Whitehead Institute for Biomedical Research. Publication: Dihydroxyacetone phosphate signals glucose availability to mTORC1. Orozco JM, Krawczyk PA, Scaria SM, Cangelosi AL, Chan SH, Kunchok T, Lewis CA, Sabatini DM. Nat Metab. 2020 Sep;2(9):893-901. doi: 10.1038/s42255-020-0250-5. Epub 2020 Jul 27. PubMed 32719541.
Backbone
  Vector backbone: pRK5
  Vector type: Mammalian Expression
  Selectable markers: None
Growth in bacteria
  Bacterial resistance: Ampicillin, 100 μg/mL
  Growth temperature: 37°C
  Growth strain: DH5alpha
  Copy number: High Copy
Gene/Insert
  Gene/Insert name: SLC2A5 (alt name: GLUT5)
  Species: H. sapiens (human)
  Entrez Gene: SLC2A5 (a.k.a. GLUT-5, GLUT5)
  Tag / fusion protein: N terminal HA tag (N terminal on insert)
  Cloning method: Gibson Cloning
  Sequencing primers: 5′ ATTTAGGTGACACTATAG
Terms and licenses: Academic/Nonprofit Terms; Industry Terms: Not Available to Industry
How to cite: HA-GLUT5 in pRK5 was a gift from David Sabatini (Addgene plasmid # 154205 ; http://n2t.net/addgene:154205 ; RRID:Addgene_154205)
