[The description below was written by a language model from this plasmid's Addgene catalogue record and pLannotate feature annotations shown in this document.]
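Description:
HA-GLUT5 in pRK5 is a 6,271-nt mammalian expression plasmid built on the pRK5 backbone for transient transfection of cultured cells. It is propagated in E. coli as a high-copy plasmid through a ColE1/pUC-type origin and selected with ampicillin via the β-lactamase (AmpR) gene and its own promoter. The record lists no mammalian selectable marker, so it is suited to transient rather than stable expression. An M13 phage origin is also annotated, along with backbone remnants that have no evident role in the construct: fragments of lacI, lacZα, rop and bom, and the lac promoter/operator and CAP site.

The payload is the human SLC2A5 cDNA, encoding the facilitative fructose transporter GLUT5, inserted by Gibson assembly and carrying an N-terminal HA epitope tag according to the catalogue entry. The tag itself is not called in the feature table, but there is unannotated sequence just upstream of the SLC2A5 coding region where it would lie. Expression is driven by the human cytomegalovirus immediate-early enhancer and promoter, followed by a fragment of CMV intron A, and transcripts are terminated by an SV40 polyadenylation signal. An SP6 promoter sits between the CMV elements and the insert; it serves as a sequencing primer site and could in principle support in vitro transcription. A short match to an IgH signal sequence fragment is annotated just after it, and its significance is unclear from the record. An SV40 enhancer/early promoter region lies downstream of the poly(A) signal. The HA tag permits detection or immunoprecipitation of the transporter, and the associated publication concerns how glucose availability is signalled to mTORC1.
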