Features (pLannotate 1.2.2; 20 found; start..end, strand, type, name):
     82..103     +  protein_bind   CAP binding site: CAP binding activates transcription in the presence of cAMP. E. coli catabolite activator protein
    118..148     +  promoter       lac promoter: promoter for the E. coli lac operon
    156..172     +  protein_bind   lac operator: The lac repressor binds to the lac operator to inhibit transcription in E. coli. This inhibition can be relieved by adding lactose or isopropyl-β-D-thiogalactopyranoside (IPTG). lac repressor encoded by lacI
    225..604     +  enhancer       CMV enhancer: human cytomegalovirus immediate early enhancer
    605..808     +  promoter       CMV promoter: human cytomegalovirus (CMV) immediate early promoter
    944..987     +  intron         CMV intron (fragment): modified intron A from human cytomegalovirus
   1039..1057    +  promoter       SP6 promoter: promoter for bacteriophage SP6 RNA polymerase
   1061..1098    +  CDS            IgH signal sequence (fragment): signal sequence from the mouse immunoglobulin heavy chain variable region
   1243..2745    +  CDS            SLC2A5: GTR5_HUMAN - Also known as GLUT5 From Homo sapiens (Human).
   2795..2929    +  polyA_signal   SV40 poly(A) signal: SV40 polyadenylation signal
   2998..3355    +  promoter       SV40 promoter: SV40 enhancer and early promoter
   3374..3528    +  CDS            lacZα (fragment): LacZα fragment of β-galactosidase; lacZ fragment
   3534..3585    -  misc_feature   bom (fragment): basis of mobility region from pBR322
   3604..3984    +  rep_origin     M13 ori (sequence partly withheld): M13 bacteriophage origin of replication; arrow indicates direction of (+) strand synthesis
   4060..4109    -  misc_feature   bom (fragment): basis of mobility region from pBR322
   4211..4246    -  CDS            rop (fragment): Rop protein, which maintains plasmids at low copy number; rop
   4341..4445    +  promoter       AmpR promoter: bla
   4446..5306    +  CDS            AmpR: β-lactamase; bla; confers resistance to ampicillin, carbenicillin, and related antibiotics
   5477..6065    +  rep_origin     ori: high-copy-number ColE1/pMB1/pBR322/pUC origin of replication
   6248..69      +  CDS            lacI (fragment) (across the origin): lac repressor; lacI; The lac repressor binds to the lac operator to inhibit transcription in E. coli. This inhibition can be relieved by adding lactose or isopropyl-β-D-thiogalactopyranoside (IPTG).
>Addgene plasmid #154205 | HA-GLUT5 in pRK5 | addgene full sequence | sequence record 315359 | Addgene NGS Result
CCCCGCGCGTTGGCCGATTCATTAATGCAGCTGGCACGACAGGTTTCCCGACTGGAAAGCGGGCAGTGAG
CGCAACGCAATTAATGTGAGTTAGCTCACTCATTAGGCACCCCAGGCTTTACACTTTATGCTTCCGGCTC
GTATGTTGTGTGGAATTGTGAGCGGATAACAATTTCACACAGGAAACAGCTATGACATGATTACGAATTA
ATTCGAGCTCGCCCGACATTGATTATTGACTAGTTATTAATAGTAATCAATTACGGGGTCATTAGTTCAT
AGCCCATATATGGAGTTCCGCGTTACATAACTTACGGTAAATGGCCCGCCTGGCTGACCGCCCAACGACC
CCCGCCCATTGACGTCAATAATGACGTATGTTCCCATAGTAACGCCAATAGGGACTTTCCATTGACGTCA
ATGGGTGGAGTATTTACGGTAAACTGCCCACTTGGCAGTACATCAAGTGTATCATATGCCAAGTACGCCC
CCTATTGACGTCAATGACGGTAAATGGCCCGCCTGGCATTATGCCCAGTACATGACCTTATGGGACTTTC
CTACTTGGCAGTACATCTACGTATTAGTCATCGCTATTACCATGGTGATGCGGTTTTGGCAGTACATCAA
TGGGCGTGGATAGCGGTTTGACTCACGGGGATTTCCAAGTCTCCACCCCATTGACGTCAATGGGAGTTTG
TTTTGGCACCAAAATCAACGGGACTTTCCAAAATGTCGTAACAACTCCGCCCCATTGACGCAAATGGGCG
GTAGGCGTGTACGGTGGGAGGTCTATATAAGCAGAGCTCGTTTAGTGAACCGTCAGATCGCCTGGAGACG
CCATCCACGCTGTTTTGACCTCCATAGAAGACACCGGGACCGATCCAGCCTCCGCGGCCGGGAACGGTGC
ATTGGAACGCGGATTCCCCGTGCCAAGAGTGACGTAAGTACCGCCTATAGAGTCTATAGGCCCACCCCCT
TGGCTTCGTTAGAACGCGGCTACAATTAATACATAACCTTATGTATCATACACATACGATTTAGGTGACA
CTATAGAATAACATCCACTTTGCCTTTCTCTCCACAGGTGTCCACTCCCAGGTCCAACTGCACCTCGGTT
CTATCGATTGAATTCCCGAACCGACAGTCGGTCTCTTCACCAAGGCCATTCGCGCCACCATGGGCTACCC
CTATGATGTGCCTGACTACGCAGATCTCAATGGTGGTGGTGGTGGGTCGACGATGGAGCAACAGGATCAG
AGCATGAAGGAAGGGAGGCTGACGCTTGTGCTTGCCCTGGCAACCCTGATAGCTGCCTTTGGGTCATCCT
TCCAGTATGGGTACAACGTGGCTGCTGTCAACTCCCCAGCACTGCTCATGCAACAATTTTACAATGAGAC
TTACTATGGTAGGACCGGTGAATTCATGGAAGACTTCCCCTTGACGTTGCTGTGGTCTGTAACCGTGTCC
ATGTTTCCATTTGGAGGGTTTATCGGATCCCTCCTGGTCGGCCCCTTGGTGAATAAATTTGGCAGAAAAG
GGGCCTTGCTGTTCAACAACATATTTTCTATCGTGCCTGCGATCTTAATGGGATGCAGCAGAGTCGCCAC
ATCATTTGAGCTTATCATTATTTCCAGACTTTTGGTGGGAATATGTGCAGGTGTATCTTCCAACGTGGTC
CCCATGTACTTAGGGGAGCTGGCCCCTAAAAACCTGCGGGGGGCTCTCGGGGTGGTGCCCCAGCTCTTCA
TCACTGTTGGCATCCTTGTGGCCCAGATCTTTGGTCTTCGGAATCTCCTTGCAAACGTAGATGGCTGGCC
GATCCTGCTGGGGCTGACCGGGGTCCCCGCGGCGCTGCAGCTCCTTCTGCTGCCCTTCTTCCCCGAGAGC
CCCAGGTACCTGCTGATTCAGAAGAAAGACGAAGCGGCCGCCAAGAAAGCCCTACAGACGCTGCGCGGCT
GGGACTCTGTGGACAGGGAGGTGGCCGAGATCCGGCAGGAGGATGAGGCAGAGAAGGCCGCGGGCTTCAT
CTCCGTGCTGAAGCTGTTCCGGATGCGCTCGCTGCGCTGGCAGCTGCTGTCCATCATCGTCCTCATGGGC
GGCCAGCAGCTGTCGGGCGTCAACGCTATCTACTACTACGCGGACCAGATCTACCTGAGCGCCGGCGTGC
CGGAGGAGCACGTGCAGTACGTGACGGCCGGCACCGGGGCCGTGAACGTGGTCATGACCTTCTGCGCCGT
GTTCGTGGTGGAGCTCCTGGGTCGGAGGCTGCTGCTGCTGCTGGGCTTCTCCATCTGCCTCATAGCCTGC
TGCGTGCTCACTGCAGCTCTGGCACTGCAGGACACAGTGTCCTGGATGCCATACATCAGCATCGTCTGTG
TCATCTCCTACGTCATAGGACATGCCCTCGGGCCCAGTCCCATACCCGCGCTGCTCATCACTGAGATCTT
CCTGCAGTCCTCTCGGCCATCTGCCTTCATGGTGGGGGGCAGTGTGCACTGGCTCTCCAACTTCACCGTG
GGCTTGATCTTCCCGTTCATCCAGGAGGGCCTCGGCCCGTACAGCTTCATTGTCTTCGCCGTGATCTGCC
TCCTCACCACCATCTACATCTTCTTGATTGTCCCGGAGACCAAGGCCAAGACGTTCATAGAGATCAACCA
GATTTTCACCAAGATGAATAAGGTGTCTGAAGTGTACCCGGAAAAGGAGGAACTGAAAGAGCTTCCACCT
GTCACTTCGGAACAGTGAGCGGCCGCTAAGTAAGTAAGGATCCCCAGCTTGGCCGCCATGGCCCAACTTG
TTTATTGCAGCTTATAATGGTTACAAATAAAGCAATAGCATCACAAATTTCACAAATAAAGCATTTTTTT
CACTGCATTCTAGTTGTGGTTTGTCCAAACTCATCAATGTATCTTATCATGTCTGGATCGGGAATTAATT
CGGCGCAGCACCATGGCCTGAAATAACCTCTGAAAGAGGAACTTGGTTAGGTACCTTCTGAGGCGGAAAG
AACCAGCTGTGGAATGTGTGTCAGTTAGGGTGTGGAAAGTCCCCAGGCTCCCCAGCAGGCAGAAGTATGC
AAAGCATGCATCTCAATTAGTCAGCAACCAGGTGTGGAAAGTCCCCAGGCTCCCCAGCAGGCAGAAGTAT
GCAAAGCATGCATCTCAATTAGTCAGCAACCATAGTCCCGCCCCTAACTCCGCCCATCCCGCCCCTAACT
CCGCCCAGTTCCGCCCATTCTCCGCCCCATGGCTGACTAATTTTTTTTATTTATGCAGAGGCCGAGGCCG
CCTCGGCCTCTGAGCTATTCCAGAAGTAGTGAGGAGGCTTTTTTGGAGGCCTAGGCTTTTGCAAAAAGCT
GTTAACAGCTTGGCACTGGCCGTCGTTTTACAACGTCGTGACTGGGAAAACCCTGGCGTTACCCAACTTA
ATCGCCTTGCAGCACATCCCCCTTTCGCCAGCTGGCGTAATAGCGAAGAGGCCCGCACCGATCGCCCTTC
CCAACAGTTGCGCAGCCTGAATGGCGAATGGCGCCTGATGCGGTATTTTCTCCTTACGCATCTGTGCGGT
ATTTCACACCGCATA
[142 nt withheld, positions 3586-3727]
C
[141 nt withheld, positions 3729-3869]
CCTTTGACGTTGGAGTCCACGTTCTTT
[37 nt withheld, positions 3897-3933]
ACCCTATCTCGGGCTATTCTTTTGATTTATAAGGGATTTTGCCGATTTCGGCCTATTGGTTAAAAAATGA
GCTGATTTAACAAAAATTTAACGCGAATTTTAACAAAATATTAACGTTTACAATTTTATGGTGCACTCTC
AGTACAATCTGCTCTGATGCCGCATAGTTAAGCCAGCCCCGACACCCGCCAACACCCGCTGACGCGCCCT
GACGGGCTTGTCTGCTCCCGGCATCCGCTTACAGACAAGCTGTGACCGTCTCCGGGAGCTGCATGTGTCA
GAGGTTTTCACCGTCATCACCGAAACGCGCGAGACGAAAGGGCCTCGTGATACGCCTATTTTTATAGGTT
AATGTCATGATAATAATGGTTTCTTAGACGTCAGGTGGCACTTTTCGGGGAAATGTGCGCGGAACCCCTA
TTTGTTTATTTTTCTAAATACATTCAAATATGTATCCGCTCATGAGACAATAACCCTGATAAATGCTTCA
ATAATATTGAAAAAGGAAGAGTATGAGTATTCAACATTTCCGTGTCGCCCTTATTCCCTTTTTTGCGGCA
TTTTGCCTTCCTGTTTTTGCTCACCCAGAAACGCTGGTGAAAGTAAAAGATGCTGAAGATCAGTTGGGTG
CACGAGTGGGTTACATCGAACTGGATCTCAACAGCGGTAAGATCCTTGAGAGTTTTCGCCCCGAAGAACG
TTTTCCAATGATGAGCACTTTTAAAGTTCTGCTATGTGGCGCGGTATTATCCCGTATTGACGCCGGGCAA
GAGCAACTCGGTCGCCGCATACACTATTCTCAGAATGACTTGGTTGAGTACTCACCAGTCACAGAAAAGC
ATCTTACGGATGGCATGACAGTAAGAGAATTATGCAGTGCTGCCATAACCATGAGTGATAACACTGCGGC
CAACTTACTTCTGACAACGATCGGAGGACCGAAGGAGCTAACCGCTTTTTTGCACAACATGGGGGATCAT
GTAACTCGCCTTGATCGTTGGGAACCGGAGCTGAATGAAGCCATACCAAACGACGAGCGTGACACCACGA
TGCCTGTAGCAATGGCAACAACGTTGCGCAAACTATTAACTGGCGAACTACTTACTCTAGCTTCCCGGCA
ACAATTAATAGACTGGATGGAGGCGGATAAAGTTGCAGGACCACTTCTGCGCTCGGCCCTTCCGGCTGGC
TGGTTTATTGCTGATAAATCTGGAGCCGGTGAGCGTGGGTCTCGCGGTATCATTGCAGCACTGGGGCCAG
ATGGTAAGCCCTCCCGTATCGTAGTTATCTACACGACGGGGAGTCAGGCAACTATGGATGAACGAAATAG
ACAGATCGCTGAGATAGGTGCCTCACTGATTAAGCATTGGTAACTGTCAGACCAAGTTTACTCATATATA
CTTTAGATTGATTTAAAACTTCATTTTTAATTTAAAAGGATCTAGGTGAAGATCCTTTTTGATAATCTCA
TGACCAAAATCCCTTAACGTGAGTTTTCGTTCCACTGAGCGTCAGACCCCGTAGAAAAGATCAAAGGATC
TTCTTGAGATCCTTTTTTTCTGCGCGTAATCTGCTGCTTGCAAACAAAAAAACCACCGCTACCAGCGGTG
GTTTGTTTGCCGGATCAAGAGCTACCAACTCTTTTTCCGAAGGTAACTGGCTTCAGCAGAGCGCAGATAC
CAAATACTGTTCTTCTAGTGTAGCCGTAGTTAGGCCACCACTTCAAGAACTCTGTAGCACCGCCTACATA
CCTCGCTCTGCTAATCCTGTTACCAGTGGCTGCTGCCAGTGGCGATAAGTCGTGTCTTACCGGGTTGGAC
TCAAGACGATAGTTACCGGATAAGGCGCAGCGGTCGGGCTGAACGGGGGGTTCGTGCACACAGCCCAGCT
TGGAGCGAACGACCTACACCGAACTGAGATACCTACAGCGTGAGCTATGAGAAAGCGCCACGCTTCCCGA
AGGGAGAAAGGCGGACAGGTATCCGGTAAGCGGCAGGGTCGGAACAGGAGAGCGCACGAGGGAGCTTCCA
GGGGGAAACGCCTGGTATCTTTATAGTCCTGTCGGGTTTCGCCACCTCTGACTTGAGCGTCGATTTTTGT
GATGCTCGTCAGGGGGGCGGAGCCTATGGAAAAACGCCAGCAACGCGGCCTTTTTACGGTTCCTGGCCTT
TTGCTGGCCTTTTGCTCACATGTTCTTTCCTGCGTTATCCCCTGATTCTGTGGATAACCGTATTACCGCC
TTTGAGTGAGCTGATACCGCTCGCCGCAGCCGAACGACCGAGCGCAGCGAGTCAGTGAGCGAGGAAGCGG
AAGAGCGCCCAATACGCAAACCGCCTCT
